>Addgene plasmid #220988 | AAV-HGM (optimized) | addgene full sequence | sequence record 442508 | Addgene NGS Result
AAAAAAACCACCGCTACCAGCGGTGGTTTGTTTGCCGGATCAAGAGCTACCAACTCTTTTTCCGAAGGTA
ACTGGCTTCAGCAGAGCGCAGATACCAAATACTGTTCTTCTAGTGTAGCCGTAGTTAGGCCACCACTTCA
AGAACTCTGTAGCACCGCCTACATACCTCGCTCTGCTAATCCTGTTACCAGTGGCTGCTGCCAGTGGCGA
TAAGTCGTGTCTTACCGGGTTGGACTCAAGACGATAGTTACCGGATAAGGCGCAGCGGTCGGGCTGAACG
GGGGGTTCGTGCACACAGCCCAGCTTGGAGCGAACGACCTACACCGAACTGAGATACCTACAGCGTGAGC
TATGAGAAAGCGCCACGCTTCCCGAAGGGAGAAAGGCGGACAGGTATCCGGTAAGCGGCAGGGTCGGAAC
AGGAGAGCGCACGAGGGAGCTTCCAGGGGGAAACGCCTGGTATCTTTATAGTCCTGTCGGGTTTCGCCAC
CTCTGACTTGAGCGTCGATTTTTGTGATGCTCGTCAGGGGGGCGGAGCCTATGGAAAAACGCCAGCAACG
CGGCCTTTTTACGGTTCCTGGCCTTTTGCTGGCCTTTTGCTCACATGTCCTGCAGGCAGCTGCGCGCTCG
CTCGCTCACTGAGGCCGCCCGGGCAAAGCCCGGGCGTCGGGCGACCTTTGGTCGCCCGGCCTCAGTGAGC
GAGCGAGCGCGCAGAGAGGGAGTGGCCAACTCCATCACTAGGGGTTCCTTCTAGACAACTTTGTATAGAA
AAGTTGTAGTTATTAATAGTAATCAATTACGGGGTCATTAGTTCATAGCCCATATATGGAGTTCCGCGTT
ACATAACTTACGGTAAATGGCCCGCCTGGCTGACCGCCCAACGACCCCCGCCCATTGACGTCAATAATGA
CGTATGTTCCCATAGTAACGCCAATAGGGACTTTCCATTGACGTCAATGGGTGGAGTATTTACGGTAAAC
TGCCCACTTGGCAGTACATCAAGTGTATCATATGCCAAGTACGCCCCCTATTGACGTCAATGACGGTAAA
TGGCCCGCCTGGCATTATGCCCAGTACATGACCTTATGGGACTTTCCTACTTGGCAGTACATCTACGTAT
TAGTCATCGCTATTACCATGGTGATGCGGTTTTGGCAGTACATCAATGGGCGTGGATAGCGGTTTGACTC
ACGGGGATTTCCAAGTCTCCACCCCATTGACGTCAATGGGAGTTTGTTTTGGCACCAAAATCAACGGGAC
TTTCCAAAATGTCGTAACAACTCCGCCCCATTGACGCAAATGGGCGGTAGGCGTGTACGGTGGGAGGTCT
ATATAAGCAGAGCTGGTTTAGTGAACCGTCAGATCCAAGTTTGTACAAAAAAGCAGGCTGCCACCATGGC
AGAAATCGGTACTGGCTTTCCATTCGACCCCCATTATGTGGAAGTCCTGGGCGAGCGCATGCACTACGTC
GATGTTGGTCCGCGCGATGGCACCCCTGTGCTGTTCCTGCACGGTAACCCGACCTCCTCCTACGTGTGGC
GCAACATCATCCCGCATGTTGCACCGACCCATCGCTGCATTGCTCCAGACCTGATCGGTATGGGCAAATC
CGACAAACCAGACCTGGGTTATTTCTTCGACGACCACGTCCGCTTCATGGATGCCTTCATCGAAGCCCTG
GGTCTGGAAGAGGTCGTCCTGGTCATTCACGACTGGGGCTCCGCTCTGGGTTTCCACTGGGCCAAGCGCA
ATCCAGAGCGCGTCAAAGGTATTGCATTTATGGAGTTCATCCGCCCTATCCCGACCTGGGACGAATGGCC
AGAATTTGCCCGCGAGACCTTCCAGGCCTTCCGCACCACCGACGTCGGCCGCAAGCTGATCATCGATCAG
AACGTTTTTATCGAGGGTACGCTGCCGATGGGTGTCGTCCGCCCGCTGACTGAAGTCGAGATGGACCATT
ACCGCGAGCCGTTCCTGAATCCTGTTGACCGCGAGCCACTGTGGCGCTTCCCAAACGAGCTGCCAATCGC
CGGTGAGCCAGCGAACATCGTCGCGCTGGTCGAAGAATACATGGACTGGCTGCACCAGTCCCCTGTCCCG
AAGCTGCTGTTCTGGGGCACCCCAGGCGTTCTGATCCCACCGGCCGAAGCCGCTCGCCTGGCCAAAAGCC
TGCCTAACTGCAAGGCTGTGGACATCGGCCCGGGTCTGAATCTGCTGCAAGAAGACAACCCGGACCTGAT
CGGCAGCGAGATCGCGCGCTGGCTGTCGACGCTCGAGATTTCCGGTTACGTAGCCACCATGGTGAGCAAG
GGCGAGGAGCTGTTCACCGGGGTGGTGCCCATCCTGGTCGAGCTGGACGGCGACGTAAACGGCCACAAGT
TCAGCGTGTCCGGCGAGGGCGAGGGCGATGCCACCTACGGCAAGCTGACCCTGAAGTTCATCTGCACCAC
CGGCAAGCTGCCCGTGCCCTGGCCCACCCTCGTGACCACCCTGACCTACGGCGTGCAGTGCTTCAGCCGC
TACCCCGACCACATGAAGCAGCACGACTTCTTCAAGTCCGCCATGCCCGAAGGCTACGTCCAGGAGCGCA
CCATCTTCTTCAAGGACGACGGCAACTACAAGACCCGCGCCGAGGTGAAGTTCGAGGGCGACACCCTGGT
GAACCGCATCGAGCTGAAGGGCATCGACTTCAAGGAGGACGGCAACATCCTGGGGCACAAGCTGGAGTAC
AACTACAACAGCCACAACGTCTATATCATGGCCGACAAGCAGAAGAACGGCATCAAGGTGAACTTCAAGA
TCCGCCACAACATCGAGGACGGCAGCGTGCAGCTCGCCGACCACTACCAGCAGAACACCCCCATCGGCGA
CGGCCCCGTGCTGCTGCCCGACAACCACTACCTGAGCACCCAGTCCGCCCTGAGCAAAGACCCCAACGAG
AAGCGCGATCACATGGTCCTGCTGGAGTTCGTGACCGCCGCCGGGATCACTCTCGGCATGGACGAGCTGT
ACAAGGGTGGTGAATCCGGTGATGCATCGGGAAGTGGAAGTGGATCTCGAGCTCAAGCTTCGAATTCAAA
ACTAATTGCTAAAAGTGCAGAAGACGAAAAAGCGAAGGAAGAACCAGGGAACCATAGGATCGTAATTCTT
GCAATGTTAGCTATTGGCGTGTTCTCTTTAGGGGCGCTTATCAAAATTATTCAATTAAGAAAAAATAATT
AAACCCAGCTTTCTTGTACAAAGTGGGAATTCCTAGAGCTCGCTGATCAGCCTCGACTGTGCCTTCTAGT
TGCCAGCCATCTGTTGTTTGCCCCTCCCCCGTGCCTTCCTTGACCCTGGAAGGTGCCACTCCCACTGTCC
TTTCCTAATAAAATGAGGAAATTGCATCGCATTGTCTGAGTAGGTGTCATTCTATTCTGGGGGGTGGGGT
GGGGCAGGACAGCAAGGGGGAGGATTGGGAAGAGAATAGCAGGCATGCTGGGGAGGGCCGCAGGAACCCC
TAGTGATGGAGTTGGCCACTCCCTCTCTGCGCGCTCGCTCGCTCACTGAGGCCGGGCGACCAAAGGTCGC
CCGACGCCCGGGCTTTGCCCGGGCGGCCTCAGTGAGCGAGCGAGCGCGCAGCTGCCTGCAGGGGCGCCTG
ATGCGGTATTTTCTCCTTACGCATCTGTGCGGTATTTCACACCGCATA
[95 nt withheld, positions 3689-3783]
T
[46 nt withheld, positions 3785-3830]
C
[141 nt withheld, positions 3832-3972]
CCTTTGACGTTGGAGTCCACGTTCTTT
[37 nt withheld, positions 4000-4036]
ACTCTATCTCGGGCTATTCTTTTGATTTATAAGGGATTTTGCCGATTTCGGTCTATTGGTTAAAAAATGA
GCTGATTTAACAAAAATTTAACGCGAATTTTAACAAAATATTAACGTTTACAATTTTATGGTGCACTCTC
AGTACAATCTGCTCTGATGCCGCATAGTTAAGCCAGCCCCGACACCCGCCAACACCCGCTGACGCGCCCT
GACGGGCTTGTCTGCTCCCGGCATCCGCTTACAGACAAGCTGTGACCGTCTCCGGGAGCTGCATGTGTCA
GAGGTTTTCACCGTCATCACCGAAACGCGCGAGACGAAAGGGCCTCGTGATACGCCTATTTTTATAGGTT
AATGTCATGATAATAATGGTTTCTTAGACGTCAGGTGGCACTTTTCGGGGAAATGTGCGCGGAACCCCTA
TTTGTTTATTTTTCTAAATACATTCAAATATGTATCCGCTCATGAGACAATAACCCTGATAAATGCTTCA
ATAATATTGAAAAAGGAAGAGTATGAGTATTCAACATTTCCGTGTCGCCCTTATTCCCTTTTTTGCGGCA
TTTTGCCTTCCTGTTTTTGCTCACCCAGAAACGCTGGTGAAAGTAAAAGATGCTGAAGATCAGTTGGGTG
CACGAGTGGGTTACATCGAACTGGATCTCAACAGCGGTAAGATCCTTGAGAGTTTTCGCCCCGAAGAACG
TTTTCCAATGATGAGCACTTTTAAAGTTCTGCTATGTGGCGCGGTATTATCCCGTATTGACGCCGGGCAA
GAGCAACTCGGTCGCCGCATACACTATTCTCAGAATGACTTGGTTGAGTACTCACCAGTCACAGAAAAGC
ATCTTACGGATGGCATGACAGTAAGAGAATTATGCAGTGCTGCCATAACCATGAGTGATAACACTGCGGC
CAACTTACTTCTGACAACGATCGGAGGACCGAAGGAGCTAACCGCTTTTTTGCACAACATGGGGGATCAT
GTAACTCGCCTTGATCGTTGGGAACCGGAGCTGAATGAAGCCATACCAAACGACGAGCGTGACACCACGA
TGCCTGTAGCAATGGCAACAACGTTGCGCAAACTATTAACTGGCGAACTACTTACTCTAGCTTCCCGGCA
ACAATTAATAGACTGGATGGAGGCGGATAAAGTTGCAGGACCACTTCTGCGCTCGGCCCTTCCGGCTGGC
TGGTTTATTGCTGATAAATCTGGAGCCGGTGAGCGTGGAAGCCGCGGTATCATTGCAGCACTGGGGCCAG
ATGGTAAGCCCTCCCGTATCGTAGTTATCTACACGACGGGGAGTCAGGCAACTATGGATGAACGAAATAG
ACAGATCGCTGAGATAGGTGCCTCACTGATTAAGCATTGGTAACTGTCAGACCAAGTTTACTCATATATA
CTTTAGATTGATTTAAAACTTCATTTTTAATTTAAAAGGATCTAGGTGAAGATCCTTTTTGATAATCTCA
TGACCAAAATCCCTTAACGTGAGTTTTCGTTCCACTGAGCGTCAGACCCCGTAGAAAAGATCAAAGGATC
TTCTTGAGATCCTTTTTTTCTGCGCGTAATCTGCTGCTTGCAAAC
Features (pLannotate 1.2.2; 19 found; start..end, strand, type, name):
    609..749     -  repeat_region  AAV2 ITR: inverted terminal repeat of adeno-associated virus serotype 2 inverted
    756..776     +  protein_bind   attB4: mutant version of attB; core recombination site for the Gateway® BP reaction BP Clonase™
    837..1140    +  enhancer       CMV enhancer: human cytomegalovirus immediate early enhancer
   1141..1344    +  promoter       CMV promoter: human cytomegalovirus (CMV) immediate early promoter
   1366..1386    +  protein_bind   attB1: mutant version of attB; core recombination site for the Gateway® BP reaction BP Clonase™
   1396..2285    +  CDS            HaloTag® (fragment): modified bacterial dehalogenase that forms covalent bonds with chloroalkane derivatives
   2299..3015    +  CDS            EGFP: EGFP is a basic (constitutively fluorescent) green fluorescent protein published in 1996, derived from Aequorea victoria. It is reported to be a rapidly-maturing weak dimer with moderate acid sensitivity.
   3053..3077    +  misc_feature   MCS (fragment): multiple cloning site
   3079..3219    +  CDS            actA (fragment): ACTA_LISMO - Also known as prtB. Experimental evidence at protein level: Swiss-Prot protein existence level 1. Virulence factor required for host cell microfilament interaction. It induces actin assembly around the bacteria to allow it to move within the cytoplasm. It is involved in the actin polymerization process. It seems to act as a nucleator that induces the reorganization of the actin cytoskeleton. From Listeria monocytogenes serovar 1/2a (strain ATCC BAA-679 / EGD-e).
   3226..3246    -  protein_bind   attB2: mutant version of attB; core recombination site for the Gateway® BP reaction BP Clonase™
   3277..3388    +  polyA_signal   bGH poly(A) signal: bovine growth hormone polyadenylation signal
   3492..3632    +  repeat_region  AAV2 ITR: inverted terminal repeat of adeno-associated virus serotype 2 inverted
   3637..3688    -  misc_feature   bom (fragment): basis of mobility region from pBR322
   3707..4162    +  rep_origin     f1 ori (sequence partly withheld): f1 bacteriophage origin of replication; arrow indicates direction of (+) strand synthesis
   4163..4212    -  misc_feature   bom (fragment): basis of mobility region from pBR322
   4314..4349    -  CDS            rop (fragment): Rop protein, which maintains plasmids at low copy number; rop
   4444..4548    +  promoter       AmpR promoter: bla
   4549..5409    +  CDS            AmpR: β-lactamase; bla; confers resistance to ampicillin, carbenicillin, and related antibiotics
   5580..547     +  rep_origin     ori (across the origin): high-copy-number ColE1/pMB1/pBR322/pUC origin of replication
