[The description below was written by a language model from this plasmid's Addgene catalogue record and pLannotate feature annotations shown in this document.]
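Description:
AAV-HGM (optimized) is a 5.6 kb adeno-associated virus transfer plasmid built on a commercially assembled backbone, designed to deliver a HaloTag-GFP-mito fusion protein into mammalian cells. The expression cassette lies between two AAV2 inverted terminal repeats, which are the cis elements needed for replication and packaging of the intervening DNA into AAV particles when rep, cap and helper functions are supplied in trans. In bacteria the plasmid is maintained by a high-copy ColE1/pUC-type origin and selected with ampicillin through the β-lactamase gene. An f1 phage origin is also present, along with short remnants of pBR322 bom and rop sequences. Propagation in a recombination-deficient strain is recorded, consistent with the usual need to protect the repeat-rich ITRs.

Between the ITRs, the human CMV immediate-early enhancer and promoter drive a single open reading frame, terminated by a bovine growth hormone polyadenylation signal. The reading frame encodes HaloTag, a modified bacterial dehalogenase that bonds covalently to chloroalkane ligands, followed by EGFP and then a short fragment of Listeria monocytogenes ActA. The ActA fragment presumably supplies the "mito" part of the name, since the C-terminal tail of ActA is commonly used as a mitochondrial outer-membrane anchor. This would leave the HaloTag and EGFP facing the cytosol, matching the record's description of a cytosolic-localized fusion. Gateway attB4, attB1 and attB2 sites flank the promoter and coding modules and are scars of the recombination-based assembly. EGFP reports expression and localization, while the cytosol-facing HaloTag can capture chloroalkane-tagged molecules. The associated publication concerns quantifying cytosolic and nuclear penetration of oligonucleotide therapeutics. The record does not state what was "optimized".
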