Addgene plasmid #220988: AAV-HGM (optimized)
Purpose: Adeno-associated viral vector to express HaloTag-GFP-mito fusion, a cytosolic-localized Halotag-GFP fusion construct
Depositing lab: Joshua Kritzer. Depositing organization: Tufts University. Publication: Quantitative Measurement of Cytosolic and Nuclear Penetration of Oligonucleotide Therapeutics. Deprey K, Batistatou N, Debets MF, Godfrey J, VanderWall KB, Miles RR, Shehaj L, Guo J, Andreucci A, Kandasamy P, Lu G, Shimizu M, Vargeese C, Kritzer JA. ACS Chem Biol. 2022 Jan 15. doi: 10.1021/acschembio.1c00830. PubMed 35034446.
Backbone
  Vector backbone: VB240129-1322axp
  Vector type: AAV
Growth in bacteria
  Bacterial resistance: Ampicillin, 100 μg/mL
  Growth temperature: 37°C
  Growth strain: NEB Stable
  Copy number: High Copy
Gene/Insert
  Gene/Insert name: HaloTag-GFP-mito
Resource information
  A portion of this plasmid was derived from a plasmid made by: Vector Builder
Terms and licenses: Academic/Nonprofit Terms; Industry Terms: Not Available to Industry
How to cite: AAV-HGM (optimized) was a gift from Joshua Kritzer (Addgene plasmid # 220988 ; http://n2t.net/addgene:220988 ; RRID:Addgene_220988)
